Addgene plasmid #122645: pET28b-FOXP2_P1
Purpose: Expresses truncated variant (aa271-aa714) of human FOXP2 in bacterial cells
Depositing lab: Hendrik Dietz. Depositing organization: Technische Universitaet Muenchen (TUM). Publication: Dissecting FOXP2 Oligomerization and DNA Binding. Haussermann K, Young G, Kukura P, Dietz H. Angew Chem Int Ed Engl. 2019 Jun 3;58(23):7662-7667. doi: 10.1002/anie.201901734. Epub 2019 Apr 29. PubMed 30887622.
Backbone
  Vector backbone: pET28b
  Backbone manufacturer: Novagen
  Backbone size w/o insert (bp): 5268
  Total vector size (bp): 6640
  Vector type: Bacterial Expression
Growth in bacteria
  Bacterial resistance: Kanamycin, 50 μg/mL
  Growth temperature: 37°C
  Growth strain: DH5alpha
  Copy number: High Copy
Gene/Insert
  Gene/Insert name: Homo sapiens forkhead box P2 (alt name: FOXP2)
  Species: H. sapiens (human)
  Insert size (bp): 1338
  GenBank ID: 93986
  Entrez Gene: FOXP2 (a.k.a. CAGH44, SPCH1, TNRC10)
  Promoter: T7
  Tag / fusion protein: His-tag (N terminal on backbone); Strep-tag II (C terminal on insert)
  Cloning method: Unknown
  Sequencing primers: 5′ T7 promoter; 3′ T7 terminator
Resource information
  A portion of this plasmid was derived from a plasmid made by: Eurofins Genomics GmbH - Gene synthesis of full-lengths human FOXP2 gene
Terms and licenses: Academic/Nonprofit Terms; Industry Terms: Not Available to Industry
How to cite: pET28b-FOXP2_P1 was a gift from Hendrik Dietz (Addgene plasmid # 122645 ; http://n2t.net/addgene:122645 ; RRID:Addgene_122645)
