[The description below was written by a language model from this plasmid's Addgene catalogue record and pLannotate feature annotations shown in this document.]
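Description:
pET28b-FOXP2_P1 is a bacterial expression plasmid of about 6.6 kb, built on the Novagen pET28b backbone, for producing a truncated form of human FOXP2 (amino acids 271–714) in E. coli. It is selected with kanamycin through an aph(3')-Ia KanR gene and replicates from a ColE1/pMB1-type origin. The pBR322-derived bom and rop elements are also present, although the catalogue lists the plasmid as high copy. An f1 origin is also present. The short TcR, AmpR promoter and "YPB1" hits in the feature tables look like residual backbone sequence rather than functional markers.

The roughly 1.3 kb FOXP2 fragment sits in a standard pET cassette consisting of a T7 promoter, a lac operator, the T7 gene 10 ribosome binding site and a downstream T7 terminator. The plasmid also carries lacI with its own promoter. Transcription therefore depends on a host that supplies T7 RNA polymerase, and it is held off by Lac repressor until IPTG is added. The backbone contributes an N-terminal His-tag followed by a thrombin cleavage site; the small "capTEV" annotation most likely reflects this 6xHis stretch. The insert adds a C-terminal Strep-tag II. The two tags should allow sequential affinity purification that enriches for full-length product. A short "SET1" fragment annotated between the Strep-tag and the terminator is probably backbone-derived sequence and not an intended fusion.

The depositor and sequencing-derived records differ by only a few nucleotides and show the same feature set. The FOXP2 coding sequence derives from a synthesized full-length gene. The associated work examined FOXP2 oligomerization and DNA binding, which fits use of this plasmid as a source of recombinant protein for in vitro biophysical studies.
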