Features (pLannotate 1.2.2; 21 found; start..end, strand, type, name):
     12..467     +  rep_origin     f1 ori (sequence partly withheld): f1 bacteriophage origin of replication; arrow indicates direction of (+) strand synthesis
    494..551     +  promoter       AmpR promoter (fragment): bla
    560..1375    -  CDS            KanR: aminoglycoside phosphotransferase; aph(3')-Ia; confers resistance to kanamycin in bacteria or G418 (Geneticin®) in eukaryotes
   1497..2085    +  rep_origin     ori: high-copy-number ColE1/pMB1/pBR322/pUC origin of replication
   2271..2413    -  misc_feature   bom: basis of mobility region from pBR322
   2515..2706    -  CDS            rop: Rop protein, which maintains plasmids at low copy number; rop
   2723..3103    +  CDS            YPB1_ECOLX: Protein predicted: Swiss-Prot protein existence level 4. From Escherichia coli.
   3175..3466    -  CDS            TcR (fragment): tetracycline efflux protein; tet; confers resistance to tetracycline
   3481..3502    -  protein_bind   CAP binding site: CAP binding activates transcription in the presence of cAMP. E. coli catabolite activator protein
   3515..4597    -  CDS            lacI: lac repressor; lacI; The lac repressor binds to the lac operator to inhibit transcription in E. coli. This inhibition can be relieved by adding lactose or isopropyl-β-D-thiogalactopyranoside (IPTG).
   4598..4675    -  promoter       lacI promoter: lacI
   4683..4962    -  CDS            TcR (fragment): tetracycline efflux protein; tet; confers resistance to tetracycline
   4984..5002    +  promoter       T7 promoter: promoter for bacteriophage T7 RNA polymerase
   5003..5027    +  protein_bind   lac operator: The lac repressor binds to the lac operator to inhibit transcription in E. coli. This inhibition can be relieved by adding lactose or isopropyl-β-D-thiogalactopyranoside (IPTG). lac repressor encoded by lacI
   5042..5064    +  RBS            RBS: efficient ribosome binding site from bacteriophage T7 gene 10 (Olins and Rangwala, 1989)
   5083..5099    +  CDS            capTEV™ (fragment): composite tag for in vivo biotinylation, TEV protease cleavage, and 6xHis tagging
   5110..5127    +  CDS            thrombin site: thrombin recognition and cleavage site
   5134..6468    +  CDS            FOXP2 (fragment): FOXP2_HUMAN - Also known as CAGH44, TNRC10. Experimental evidence at protein level: Swiss-Prot protein existence level 1. Transcriptional repressor that may play a role in the specification and differentiation of lung epithelium. May also play a role in developing neural, gastrointestinal and cardiovascular tissues. Can act with CTBP1 to synergistically repress transcription but CTPBP1 is not essential. Plays a role in synapse formation by regulating SRPX2 levels. Involved in neural mechanisms mediating the development of speech and language. From Homo sapiens (Human).
   6475..6497    +  CDS            Strep-Tag II (fragment): peptide that binds Strep-Tactin®, an engineered form of streptavidin
   6511..6560    +  CDS            SET1 (fragment): solubility-enhancement tag derived from T7 phage gene 10B
   6568..6615    +  terminator     T7 terminator: transcription terminator for bacteriophage T7 RNA polymerase
>Addgene plasmid #122645 | pET28b-FOXP2_P1 | depositor full sequence | sequence record 233985 | pET28b plasmid with FOXP2_P1 (aa271-aa714) insert, N-terminal His-tag, C-terminal Strep-tag II
TGGCGAATGGG
[124 nt withheld, positions 12-135]
C
[91 nt withheld, positions 137-227]
A
[49 nt withheld, positions 229-277]
CCTTTGACGTTGGAGTCCACGTTCTTT
[37 nt withheld, positions 305-341]
ACCCTATCTCGGTCTATTCTTTTGATTTATAAGGGATTTTGCCGATTTCGGCCTATTGGTTAAAAAATGA
GCTGATTTAACAAAAATTTAACGCGAATTTTAACAAAATATTAACGTTTACAATTTCAGGTGGCACTTTT
CGGGGAAATGTGCGCGGAACCCCTATTTGTTTATTTTTCTAAATACATTCAAATATGTATCCGCTCATGA
ATTAATTCTTAGAAAAACTCATCGAGCATCAAATGAAACTGCAATTTATTCATATCAGGATTATCAATAC
CATATTTTTGAAAAAGCCGTTTCTGTAATGAAGGAGAAAACTCACCGAGGCAGTTCCATAGGATGGCAAG
ATCCTGGTATCGGTCTGCGATTCCGACTCGTCCAACATCAATACAACCTATTAATTTCCCCTCGTCAAAA
ATAAGGTTATCAAGTGAGAAATCACCATGAGTGACGACTGAATCCGGTGAGAATGGCAAAAGTTTATGCA
TTTCTTTCCAGACTTGTTCAACAGGCCAGCCATTACGCTCGTCATCAAAATCACTCGCATCAACCAAACC
GTTATTCATTCGTGATTGCGCCTGAGCGAGACGAAATACGCGATCGCTGTTAAAAGGACAATTACAAACA
GGAATCGAATGCAACCGGCGCAGGAACACTGCCAGCGCATCAACAATATTTTCACCTGAATCAGGATATT
CTTCTAATACCTGGAATGCTGTTTTCCCGGGGATCGCAGTGGTGAGTAACCATGCATCATCAGGAGTACG
GATAAAATGCTTGATGGTCGGAAGAGGCATAAATTCCGTCAGCCAGTTTAGTCTGACCATCTCATCTGTA
ACATCATTGGCAACGCTACCTTTGCCATGTTTCAGAAACAACTCTGGCGCATCGGGCTTCCCATACAATC
GATAGATTGTCGCACCTGATTGCCCGACATTATCGCGAGCCCATTTATACCCATATAAATCAGCATCCAT
GTTGGAATTTAATCGCGGCCTAGAGCAAGACGTTTCCCGTTGAATATGGCTCATAACACCCCTTGTATTA
CTGTTTATGTAAGCAGACAGTTTTATTGTTCATGACCAAAATCCCTTAACGTGAGTTTTCGTTCCACTGA
GCGTCAGACCCCGTAGAAAAGATCAAAGGATCTTCTTGAGATCCTTTTTTTCTGCGCGTAATCTGCTGCT
TGCAAACAAAAAAACCACCGCTACCAGCGGTGGTTTGTTTGCCGGATCAAGAGCTACCAACTCTTTTTCC
GAAGGTAACTGGCTTCAGCAGAGCGCAGATACCAAATACTGTCCTTCTAGTGTAGCCGTAGTTAGGCCAC
CACTTCAAGAACTCTGTAGCACCGCCTACATACCTCGCTCTGCTAATCCTGTTACCAGTGGCTGCTGCCA
GTGGCGATAAGTCGTGTCTTACCGGGTTGGACTCAAGACGATAGTTACCGGATAAGGCGCAGCGGTCGGG
CTGAACGGGGGGTTCGTGCACACAGCCCAGCTTGGAGCGAACGACCTACACCGAACTGAGATACCTACAG
CGTGAGCTATGAGAAAGCGCCACGCTTCCCGAAGGGAGAAAGGCGGACAGGTATCCGGTAAGCGGCAGGG
TCGGAACAGGAGAGCGCACGAGGGAGCTTCCAGGGGGAAACGCCTGGTATCTTTATAGTCCTGTCGGGTT
TCGCCACCTCTGACTTGAGCGTCGATTTTTGTGATGCTCGTCAGGGGGGCGGAGCCTATGGAAAAACGCC
AGCAACGCGGCCTTTTTACGGTTCCTGGCCTTTTGCTGGCCTTTTGCTCACATGTTCTTTCCTGCGTTAT
CCCCTGATTCTGTGGATAACCGTATTACCGCCTTTGAGTGAGCTGATACCGCTCGCCGCAGCCGAACGAC
CGAGCGCAGCGAGTCAGTGAGCGAGGAAGCGGAAGAGCGCCTGATGCGGTATTTTCTCCTTACGCATCTG
TGCGGTATTTCACACCGCATATATGGTGCACTCTCAGTACAATCTGCTCTGATGCCGCATAGTTAAGCCA
GTATACACTCCGCTATCGCTACGTGACTGGGTCATGGCTGCGCCCCGACACCCGCCAACACCCGCTGACG
CGCCCTGACGGGCTTGTCTGCTCCCGGCATCCGCTTACAGACAAGCTGTGACCGTCTCCGGGAGCTGCAT
GTGTCAGAGGTTTTCACCGTCATCACCGAAACGCGCGAGGCAGCTGCGGTAAAGCTCATCAGCGTGGTCG
TGAAGCGATTCACAGATGTCTGCCTGTTCATCCGCGTCCAGCTCGTTGAGTTTCTCCAGAAGCGTTAATG
TCTGGCTTCTGATAAAGCGGGCCATGTTAAGGGCGGTTTTTTCCTGTTTGGTCACTGATGCCTCCGTGTA
AGGGGGATTTCTGTTCATGGGGGTAATGATACCGATGAAACGAGAGAGGATGCTCACGATACGGGTTACT
GATGATGAACATGCCCGGTTACTGGAACGTTGTGAGGGTAAACAACTGGCGGTATGGATGCGGCGGGACC
AGAGAAAAATCACTCAGGGTCAATGCCAGCGCTTCGTTAATACAGATGTAGGTGTTCCACAGGGTAGCCA
GCAGCATCCTGCGATGCAGATCCGGAACATAATGGTGCAGGGCGCTGACTTCCGCGTTTCCAGACTTTAC
GAAACACGGAAACCGAAGACCATTCATGTTGTTGCTCAGGTCGCAGACGTTTTGCAGCAGCAGTCGCTTC
ACGTTCGCTCGCGTATCGGTGATTCATTCTGCTAACCAGTAAGGCAACCCCGCCAGCCTAGCCGGGTCCT
CAACGACAGGAGCACGATCATGCGCACCCGTGGGGCCGCCATGCCGGCGATAATGGCCTGCTTCTCGCCG
AAACGTTTGGTGGCGGGACCAGTGACGAAGGCTTGAGCGAGGGCGTGCAAGATTCCGAATACCGCAAGCG
ACAGGCCGATCATCGTCGCGCTCCAGCGAAAGCGGTCCTCGCCGAAAATGACCCAGAGCGCTGCCGGCAC
CTGTCCTACGAGTTGCATGATAAAGAAGACAGTCATAAGTGCGGCGACGATAGTCATGCCCCGCGCCCAC
CGGAAGGAGCTGACTGGGTTGAAGGCTCTCAAGGGCATCGGTCGAGATCCCGGTGCCTAATGAGTGAGCT
AACTTACATTAATTGCGTTGCGCTCACTGCCCGCTTTCCAGTCGGGAAACCTGTCGTGCCAGCTGCATTA
ATGAATCGGCCAACGCGCGGGGAGAGGCGGTTTGCGTATTGGGCGCCAGGGTGGTTTTTCTTTTCACCAG
TGAGACGGGCAACAGCTGATTGCCCTTCACCGCCTGGCCCTGAGAGAGTTGCAGCAAGCGGTCCACGCTG
GTTTGCCCCAGCAGGCGAAAATCCTGTTTGATGGTGGTTAACGGCGGGATATAACATGAGCTGTCTTCGG
TATCGTCGTATCCCACTACCGAGATATCCGCACCAACGCGCAGCCCGGACTCGGTAATGGCGCGCATTGC
GCCCAGCGCCATCTGATCGTTGGCAACCAGCATCGCAGTGGGAACGATGCCCTCATTCAGCATTTGCATG
GTTTGTTGAAAACCGGACATGGCACTCCAGTCGCCTTCCCGTTCCGCTATCGGCTGAATTTGATTGCGAG
TGAGATATTTATGCCAGCCAGCCAGACGCAGACGCGCCGAGACAGAACTTAATGGGCCCGCTAACAGCGC
GATTTGCTGGTGACCCAATGCGACCAGATGCTCCACGCCCAGTCGCGTACCGTCTTCATGGGAGAAAATA
ATACTGTTGATGGGTGTCTGGTCAGAGACATCAAGAAATAACGCCGGAACATTAGTGCAGGCAGCTTCCA
CAGCAATGGCATCCTGGTCATCCAGCGGATAGTTAATGATCAGCCCACTGACGCGTTGCGCGAGAAGATT
GTGCACCGCCGCTTTACAGGCTTCGACGCCGCTTCGTTCTACCATCGACACCACCACGCTGGCACCCAGT
TGATCGGCGCGAGATTTAATCGCCGCGACAATTTGCGACGGCGCGTGCAGGGCCAGACTGGAGGTGGCAA
CGCCAATCAGCAACGACTGTTTGCCCGCCAGTTGTTGTGCCACGCGGTTGGGAATGTAATTCAGCTCCGC
CATCGCCGCTTCCACTTTTTCCCGCGTTTTCGCAGAAACGTGGCTGGCCTGGTTCACCACGCGGGAAACG
GTCTGATAAGAGACACCGGCATACTCTGCGACATCGTATAACGTTACTGGTTTCACATTCACCACCCTGA
ATTGACTCTCTTCCGGGCGCTATCATGCCATACCGCGAAAGGTTTTGCGCCATTCGATGGTGTCCGGGAT
CTCGACGCTCTCCCTTATGCGACTCCTGCATTAGGAAGCAGCCCAGTAGTAGGTTGAGGCCGTTGAGCAC
CGCCGCCGCAAGGAATGGTGCATGCAAGGAGATGGCGCCCAACAGTCCCCCGGCCACGGGGCCTGCCACC
ATACCCACGCCGAAACAAGCGCTCATGAGCCCGAAGTGGCGAGCCCGATCTTCCCCATCGGTGATGTCGG
CGATATAGGCGCCAGCAACCGCACCTGTGGCGCCGGTGATGCCGGCCACGATGCGTCCGGCGTAGAGGAT
CGAGATCTCGATCCCGCGAAATTAATACGACTCACTATAGGGGAATTGTGAGCGGATAACAATTCCCCTC
TAGAAATAATTTTGTTTAACTTTAAGAAGGAGATATACCATGGGCAGCAGCCATCATCATCATCATCACA
GCAGCGGCCTGGTGCCGCGCGGCAGCCATATGAAAGAAGTGACTGGAGTTCACAGTATGGAAGACAATGG
CATTAAACATGGAGGGCTAGACCTCACTACTAACAATTCCTCCTCGACTACCTCCTCCAACACTTCCAAA
GCATCACCACCAATAACTCATCATTCCATAGTGAATGGACAGTCTTCAGTTCTAAGTGCAAGACGAGACA
GCTCGTCACATGAGGAGACTGGGGCCTCTCACACTCTCTATGGCCATGGAGTTTGCAAATGGCCAGGCTG
TGAAAGCATTTGTGAAGATTTTGGACAGTTTTTAAAGCACCTTAACAATGAACACGCATTGGATGACCGA
AGCACTGCTCAGTGTCGAGTGCAAATGCAGGTGGTGCAACAGTTAGAAATACAGCTTTCTAAAGAACGCG
AACGTCTTCAAGCAATGATGACCCACTTGCACATGCGACCCTCAGAGCCCAAACCATCTCCCAAACCTCT
AAATCTGGTGTCTAGTGTCACCATGTCGAAGAATATGTTGGAGACATCCCCACAGAGCTTACCTCAAACC
CCTACCACACCAACGGCCCCAGTCACCCCGATTACCCAGGGACCCTCAGTAATCACCCCAGCCAGTGTGC
CCAATGTGGGAGCCATACGAAGGCGACATTCAGACAAATACAACATTCCCATGTCATCAGAAATTGCCCC
AAACTATGAATTTTATAAAAATGCAGATGTCAGACCTCCATTTACTTATGCAACTCTCATAAGGCAGGCT
ATCATGGAGTCATCTGACAGGCAGTTAACACTTAATGAAATTTACAGCTGGTTTACACGGACATTTGCTT
ACTTCAGGCGTAATGCAGCAACTTGGAAGAATGCAGTACGTCATAATCTTAGCCTGCACAAGTGTTTTGT
TCGAGTAGAAAATGTTAAAGGAGCAGTATGGACTGTGGATGAAGTAGAATACCAGAAGCGAAGGTCACAA
AAGATAACAGGAAGTCCAACCTTAGTAAAAAATATACCTACCAGTTTAGGCTATGGAGCAGCTCTTAATG
CCAGTTTGCAGGCTGCCTTGGCAGAGAGCAGTTTACCTTTGCTAAGTAATCCTGGACTGATAAATAATGC
ATCCAGTGGCCTACTGCAGGCCGTCCACGAAGACCTCAATGGTTCTCTGGATCACATTGACAGCAATGGA
AACAGTAGTCCGGGCTGCTCACCTCAGCCGCACATACATTCAATCCACGTCAAGGAAGAGCCAGTGATTG
CAGAGGATGAAGACTGCCCAATGTCCTTAGTGACAACAGCTAATCACAGTCCAGAATTAGAAGACGACAG
AGAGATTGAAGAAGAGCCTTTATCTGAAGATCTGGAAAGCGCTTGGAGCCACCCGCAGTTCGAAAAATAA
TGAGATCCGGCTGCTAACAAAGCCCGAAAGGAAGCTGAGTTGGCTGCTGCCACCGCTGAGCAATAACTAG
CATAACCCCTTGGGGCCTCTAAACGGGTCTTGAGGGGTTTTTTGCTGAAAGGAGGAACTATATCCGGAT
