Features (pLannotate 1.2.2; 21 found; start..end, strand, type, name):
    128..146     +  promoter       T7 promoter: promoter for bacteriophage T7 RNA polymerase
    147..171     +  protein_bind   lac operator: The lac repressor binds to the lac operator to inhibit transcription in E. coli. This inhibition can be relieved by adding lactose or isopropyl-β-D-thiogalactopyranoside (IPTG). lac repressor encoded by lacI
    186..208     +  RBS            RBS: efficient ribosome binding site from bacteriophage T7 gene 10 (Olins and Rangwala, 1989)
    227..243     +  CDS            capTEV™ (fragment): composite tag for in vivo biotinylation, TEV protease cleavage, and 6xHis tagging
    254..271     +  CDS            thrombin site: thrombin recognition and cleavage site
    278..1612    +  CDS            FOXP2 (fragment): FOXP2_HUMAN - Also known as CAGH44, TNRC10. Experimental evidence at protein level: Swiss-Prot protein existence level 1. Transcriptional repressor that may play a role in the specification and differentiation of lung epithelium. May also play a role in developing neural, gastrointestinal and cardiovascular tissues. Can act with CTBP1 to synergistically repress transcription but CTPBP1 is not essential. Plays a role in synapse formation by regulating SRPX2 levels. Involved in neural mechanisms mediating the development of speech and language. From Homo sapiens (Human).
   1619..1641    +  CDS            Strep-Tag II (fragment): peptide that binds Strep-Tactin®, an engineered form of streptavidin
   1655..1704    +  CDS            SET1 (fragment): solubility-enhancement tag derived from T7 phage gene 10B
   1712..1759    +  terminator     T7 terminator: transcription terminator for bacteriophage T7 RNA polymerase
   1796..2224    +  rep_origin     f1 ori (sequence partly withheld): f1 bacteriophage origin of replication; arrow indicates direction of (+) strand synthesis
   2277..2334    +  promoter       AmpR promoter (fragment): bla
   2343..3158    -  CDS            KanR: aminoglycoside phosphotransferase; aph(3')-Ia; confers resistance to kanamycin in bacteria or G418 (Geneticin®) in eukaryotes
   3280..3868    +  rep_origin     ori: high-copy-number ColE1/pMB1/pBR322/pUC origin of replication
   4054..4193    -  misc_feature   bom: basis of mobility region from pBR322
   4295..4486    -  CDS            rop: Rop protein, which maintains plasmids at low copy number; rop
   4503..4883    +  CDS            YPB1_ECOLX: Protein predicted: Swiss-Prot protein existence level 4. From Escherichia coli.
   4955..5246    -  CDS            TcR (fragment): tetracycline efflux protein; tet; confers resistance to tetracycline
   5261..5282    -  protein_bind   CAP binding site: CAP binding activates transcription in the presence of cAMP. E. coli catabolite activator protein
   5295..6377    -  CDS            lacI: lac repressor; lacI; The lac repressor binds to the lac operator to inhibit transcription in E. coli. This inhibition can be relieved by adding lactose or isopropyl-β-D-thiogalactopyranoside (IPTG).
   6378..6455    -  promoter       lacI promoter: lacI
   6463..106     -  CDS            TcR (fragment) (across the origin): tetracycline efflux protein; tet; confers resistance to tetracycline
>Addgene plasmid #122645 | pET28b-FOXP2_P1 | addgene full sequence | sequence record 238903 | Addgene NGS Result
GTGGCGAGCCCGATCTTCCCCATCGGTGATGTCGGCGATATAGGCGCCAGCAACCGCACCTGTGGCGCCG
GTGATGCCGGCCACGATGCGTCCGGCGTAGAGGATCGAGATCTCGATCCCGCGAAATTAATACGACTCAC
TATAGGGGAATTGTGAGCGGATAACAATTCCCCTCTAGAAATAATTTTGTTTAACTTTAAGAAGGAGATA
TACCATGGGCAGCAGCCATCATCATCATCATCACAGCAGCGGCCTGGTGCCGCGCGGCAGCCATATGAAA
GAAGTGACTGGAGTTCACAGTATGGAAGACAATGGCATTAAACATGGAGGGCTAGACCTCACTACTAACA
ATTCCTCCTCGACTACCTCCTCCAACACTTCCAAAGCATCACCACCAATAACTCATCATTCCATAGTGAA
TGGACAGTCTTCAGTTCTAAGTGCAAGACGAGACAGCTCGTCACATGAGGAGACTGGGGCCTCTCACACT
CTCTATGGCCATGGAGTTTGCAAATGGCCAGGCTGTGAAAGCATTTGTGAAGATTTTGGACAGTTTTTAA
AGCACCTTAACAATGAACACGCATTGGATGACCGAAGCACTGCTCAGTGTCGAGTGCAAATGCAGGTGGT
GCAACAGTTAGAAATACAGCTTTCTAAAGAACGCGAACGTCTTCAAGCAATGATGACCCACTTGCACATG
CGACCCTCAGAGCCCAAACCATCTCCCAAACCTCTAAATCTGGTGTCTAGTGTCACCATGTCGAAGAATA
TGTTGGAGACATCCCCACAGAGCTTACCTCAAACCCCTACCACACCAACGGCCCCAGTCACCCCGATTAC
CCAGGGACCCTCAGTAATCACCCCAGCCAGTGTGCCCAATGTGGGAGCCATACGAAGGCGACATTCAGAC
AAATACAACATTCCCATGTCATCAGAAATTGCCCCAAACTATGAATTTTATAAAAATGCAGATGTCAGAC
CTCCATTTACTTATGCAACTCTCATAAGGCAGGCTATCATGGAGTCATCTGACAGGCAGTTAACACTTAA
TGAAATTTACAGCTGGTTTACACGGACATTTGCTTACTTCAGGCGTAATGCAGCAACTTGGAAGAATGCA
GTACGTCATAATCTTAGCCTGCACAAGTGTTTTGTTCGAGTAGAAAATGTTAAAGGAGCAGTATGGACTG
TGGATGAAGTAGAATACCAGAAGCGAAGGTCACAAAAGATAACAGGAAGTCCAACCTTAGTAAAAAATAT
ACCTACCAGTTTAGGCTATGGAGCAGCTCTTAATGCCAGTTTGCAGGCTGCCTTGGCAGAGAGCAGTTTA
CCTTTGCTAAGTAATCCTGGACTGATAAATAATGCATCCAGTGGCCTACTGCAGGCCGTCCACGAAGACC
TCAATGGTTCTCTGGATCACATTGACAGCAATGGAAACAGTAGTCCGGGCTGCTCACCTCAGCCGCACAT
ACATTCAATCCACGTCAAGGAAGAGCCAGTGATTGCAGAGGATGAAGACTGCCCAATGTCCTTAGTGACA
ACAGCTAATCACAGTCCAGAATTAGAAGACGACAGAGAGATTGAAGAAGAGCCTTTATCTGAAGATCTGG
AAAGCGCTTGGAGCCACCCGCAGTTCGAAAAATAATGAGATCCGGCTGCTAACAAAGCCCGAAAGGAAGC
TGAGTTGGCTGCTGCCACCGCTGAGCAATAACTAGCATAACCCCTTGGGGCCTCTAAACGGGTCTTGAGG
GGTTTTTTGCTGAAAGGAGGAACTATATCCGGATTGGCGAATGGG
[124 nt withheld, positions 1796-1919]
C
[91 nt withheld, positions 1921-2011]
A
[49 nt withheld, positions 2013-2061]
CCTTTGACGTTGGAGTCCACGTTCTTT
[37 nt withheld, positions 2089-2125]
ACCCTATCTCGGTCTATTCTTTTGATTTATAAGGGATTTTGCCGATTTCGGCCTATTGGTTAAAAAATGA
GCTGATTTAACAAAAATTTAACGCGAATTTTAACAAAATATTAACGCTTACAATTTAGGTGGCACTTTTC
GGGGAAATGTGCGCGGAACCCCTATTTGTTTATTTTTCTAAATACATTCAAATATGTATCCGCTCATGAA
TTAATTCTTAGAAAAACTCATCGAGCATCAAATGAAACTGCAATTTATTCATATCAGGATTATCAATACC
ATATTTTTGAAAAAGCCGTTTCTGTAATGAAGGAGAAAACTCACCGAGGCAGTTCCATAGGATGGCAAGA
TCCTGGTATCGGTCTGCGATTCCGACTCGTCCAACATCAATACAACCTATTAATTTCCCCTCGTCAAAAA
TAAGGTTATCAAGTGAGAAATCACCATGAGTGACGACTGAATCCGGTGAGAATGGCAAAAGTTTATGCAT
TTCTTTCCAGACTTGTTCAACAGGCCAGCCATTACGCTCGTCATCAAAATCACTCGCATCAACCAAACCG
TTATTCATTCGTGATTGCGCCTGAGCGAGACGAAATACGCGATCGCTGTTAAAAGGACAATTACAAACAG
GAATCGAATGCAACCGGCGCAGGAACACTGCCAGCGCATCAACAATATTTTCACCTGAATCAGGATATTC
TTCTAATACCTGGAATGCTGTTTTCCCGGGGATCGCAGTGGTGAGTAACCATGCATCATCAGGAGTACGG
ATAAAATGCTTGATGGTCGGAAGAGGCATAAATTCCGTCAGCCAGTTTAGTCTGACCATCTCATCTGTAA
CATCATTGGCAACGCTACCTTTGCCATGTTTCAGAAACAACTCTGGCGCATCGGGCTTCCCATACAATCG
ATAGATTGTCGCACCTGATTGCCCGACATTATCGCGAGCCCATTTATACCCATATAAATCAGCATCCATG
TTGGAATTTAATCGCGGCCTAGAGCAAGACGTTTCCCGTTGAATATGGCTCATAACACCCCTTGTATTAC
TGTTTATGTAAGCAGACAGTTTTATTGTTCATGACCAAAATCCCTTAACGTGAGTTTTCGTTCCACTGAG
CGTCAGACCCCGTAGAAAAGATCAAAGGATCTTCTTGAGATCCTTTTTTTCTGCGCGTAATCTGCTGCTT
GCAAACAAAAAAACCACCGCTACCAGCGGTGGTTTGTTTGCCGGATCAAGAGCTACCAACTCTTTTTCCG
AAGGTAACTGGCTTCAGCAGAGCGCAGATACCAAATACTGTCCTTCTAGTGTAGCCGTAGTTAGGCCACC
ACTTCAAGAACTCTGTAGCACCGCCTACATACCTCGCTCTGCTAATCCTGTTACCAGTGGCTGCTGCCAG
TGGCGATAAGTCGTGTCTTACCGGGTTGGACTCAAGACGATAGTTACCGGATAAGGCGCAGCGGTCGGGC
TGAACGGGGGGTTCGTGCACACAGCCCAGCTTGGAGCGAACGACCTACACCGAACTGAGATACCTACAGC
GTGAGCTATGAGAAAGCGCCACGCTTCCCGAAGGGAGAAAGGCGGACAGGTATCCGGTAAGCGGCAGGGT
CGGAACAGGAGAGCGCACGAGGGAGCTTCCAGGGGGAAACGCCTGGTATCTTTATAGTCCTGTCGGGTTT
CGCCACCTCTGACTTGAGCGTCGATTTTTGTGATGCTCGTCAGGGGGGCGGAGCCTATGGAAAAACGCCA
GCAACGCGGCCTTTTTACGGTTCCTGGCCTTTTGCTGGCCTTTTGCTCACATGTTCTTTCCTGCGTTATC
CCCTGATTCTGTGGATAACCGTATTACCGCCTTTGAGTGAGCTGATACCGCTCGCCGCAGCCGAACGACC
GAGCGCAGCGAGTCAGTGAGCGAGGAAGCGGAAGAGCGCCTGATGCGGTATTTTCTCCTTACGCATCTGT
GCGGTATTTCACACCGCAATGGTGCACTCTCAGTACAATCTGCTCTGATGCCGCATAGTTAAGCCAGTAT
ACACTCCGCTATCGCTACGTGACTGGGTCATGGCTGCGCCCCGACACCCGCCAACACCCGCTGACGCGCC
CTGACGGGCTTGTCTGCTCCCGGCATCCGCTTACAGACAAGCTGTGACCGTCTCCGGGAGCTGCATGTGT
CAGAGGTTTTCACCGTCATCACCGAAACGCGCGAGGCAGCTGCGGTAAAGCTCATCAGCGTGGTCGTGAA
GCGATTCACAGATGTCTGCCTGTTCATCCGCGTCCAGCTCGTTGAGTTTCTCCAGAAGCGTTAATGTCTG
GCTTCTGATAAAGCGGGCCATGTTAAGGGCGGTTTTTTCCTGTTTGGTCACTGATGCCTCCGTGTAAGGG
GGATTTCTGTTCATGGGGGTAATGATACCGATGAAACGAGAGAGGATGCTCACGATACGGGTTACTGATG
ATGAACATGCCCGGTTACTGGAACGTTGTGAGGGTAAACAACTGGCGGTATGGATGCGGCGGGACCAGAG
AAAAATCACTCAGGGTCAATGCCAGCGCTTCGTTAATACAGATGTAGGTGTTCCACAGGGTAGCCAGCAG
CATCCTGCGATGCAGATCCGGAACATAATGGTGCAGGGCGCTGACTTCCGCGTTTCCAGACTTTACGAAA
CACGGAAACCGAAGACCATTCATGTTGTTGCTCAGGTCGCAGACGTTTTGCAGCAGCAGTCGCTTCACGT
TCGCTCGCGTATCGGTGATTCATTCTGCTAACCAGTAAGGCAACCCCGCCAGCCTAGCCGGGTCCTCAAC
GACAGGAGCACGATCATGCGCACCCGTGGGGCCGCCATGCCGGCGATAATGGCCTGCTTCTCGCCGAAAC
GTTTGGTGGCGGGACCAGTGACGAAGGCTTGAGCGAGGGCGTGCAAGATTCCGAATACCGCAAGCGACAG
GCCGATCATCGTCGCGCTCCAGCGAAAGCGGTCCTCGCCGAAAATGACCCAGAGCGCTGCCGGCACCTGT
CCTACGAGTTGCATGATAAAGAAGACAGTCATAAGTGCGGCGACGATAGTCATGCCCCGCGCCCACCGGA
AGGAGCTGACTGGGTTGAAGGCTCTCAAGGGCATCGGTCGAGATCCCGGTGCCTAATGAGTGAGCTAACT
TACATTAATTGCGTTGCGCTCACTGCCCGCTTTCCAGTCGGGAAACCTGTCGTGCCAGCTGCATTAATGA
ATCGGCCAACGCGCGGGGAGAGGCGGTTTGCGTATTGGGCGCCAGGGTGGTTTTTCTTTTCACCAGTGAG
ACGGGCAACAGCTGATTGCCCTTCACCGCCTGGCCCTGAGAGAGTTGCAGCAAGCGGTCCACGCTGGTTT
GCCCCAGCAGGCGAAAATCCTGTTTGATGGTGGTTAACGGCGGGATATAACATGAGCTGTCTTCGGTATC
GTCGTATCCCACTACCGAGATATCCGCACCAACGCGCAGCCCGGACTCGGTAATGGCGCGCATTGCGCCC
AGCGCCATCTGATCGTTGGCAACCAGCATCGCAGTGGGAACGATGCCCTCATTCAGCATTTGCATGGTTT
GTTGAAAACCGGACATGGCACTCCAGTCGCCTTCCCGTTCCGCTATCGGCTGAATTTGATTGCGAGTGAG
ATATTTATGCCAGCCAGCCAGACGCAGACGCGCCGAGACAGAACTTAATGGGCCCGCTAACAGCGCGATT
TGCTGGTGACCCAATGCGACCAGATGCTCCACGCCCAGTCGCGTACCGTCTTCATGGGAGAAAATAATAC
TGTTGATGGGTGTCTGGTCAGAGACATCAAGAAATAACGCCGGAACATTAGTGCAGGCAGCTTCCACAGC
AATGGCATCCTGGTCATCCAGCGGATAGTTAATGATCAGCCCACTGACGCGTTGCGCGAGAAGATTGTGC
ACCGCCGCTTTACAGGCTTCGACGCCGCTTCGTTCTACCATCGACACCACCACGCTGGCACCCAGTTGAT
CGGCGCGAGATTTAATCGCCGCGACAATTTGCGACGGCGCGTGCAGGGCCAGACTGGAGGTGGCAACGCC
AATCAGCAACGACTGTTTGCCCGCCAGTTGTTGTGCCACGCGGTTGGGAATGTAATTCAGCTCCGCCATC
GCCGCTTCCACTTTTTCCCGCGTTTTCGCAGAAACGTGGCTGGCCTGGTTCACCACGCGGGAAACGGTCT
GATAAGAGACACCGGCATACTCTGCGACATCGTATAACGTTACTGGTTTCACATTCACCACCCTGAATTG
ACTCTCTTCCGGGCGCTATCATGCCATACCGCGAAAGGTTTTGCGCCATTCGATGGTGTCCGGGATCTCG
ACGCTCTCCCTTATGCGACTCCTGCATTAGGAAGCAGCCCAGTAGTAGGTTGAGGCCGTTGAGCACCGCC
GCCGCAAGGAATGGTGCATGCAAGGAGATGGCGCCCAACAGTCCCCCGGCCACGGGGCCTGCCACCATAC
CCACGCCGAAACAAGCGCTCATGAGCCCGAA
